>Addgene plasmid #74862 | pGWB520 | depositor full sequence | sequence record 141537 | pGWB520 sequence 12408 bps
TTTCACGCCCTTTTAAATATCCGATTATTCTAATAAACGCTCTTTTCTCTTAGGTTTACCCGCCAATATA
TCCTGTCAAACACTGATAGTTTAAACTGAAGGCGGGAAACGACAATCTGATCCAAGCTCAAGCTGCTCTA
GCATTCGCCATTCAGGCTGCGCAACTGTTGGGAAGGGCGATCGGTGCGGGCCTCTTCGCTATTACGCCAG
CTGGCGAAAGGGGGATGTGCTGCAAGGCGATTAAGTTGGGTAACGCCAGGGTTTTCCCAGTCACGACGTT
GTAAAACGACGGCCAGTGCCAAGCTTGCATGCCTGCAGGTCCCCAGATTAGCCTTTTCAATTTCAGAAAG
AATGCTAACCCACAGATGGTTAGAGAGGCTTACGCAGCAGGTCTCATCAAGACGATCTACCCGAGCAATA
ATCTCCAGGAAATCAAATACCTTCCCAAGAAGGTTAAAGATGCAGTCAAAAGATTCAGGACTAACTGCAT
CAAGAACACAGAGAAAGATATATTTCTCAAGATCAGAAGTACTATTCCAGTATGGACGATTCAAGGCTTG
CTTCACAAACCAAGGCAAGTAATAGAGATTGGAGTCTCTAAAAAGGTAGTTCCCACTGAATCAAAGGCCA
TGGAGTCAAAGATTCAAATAGAGGACCTAACAGAACTCGCCGTAAAGACTGGCGAACAGTTCATACAGAG
TCTCTTACGACTCAATGACAAGAAGAAAATCTTCGTCAACATGGTGGAGCACGACACACTTGTCTACTCC
AAAAATATCAAAGATACAGTCTCAGAAGACCAAAGGGCAATTGAGACTTTTCAACAAAGGGTAATATCCG
GAAACCTCCTCGGATTCCATTGCCCAGCTATCTGTCACTTTATTGTGAAGATAGTGGAAAAGGAAGGTGG
CTCCTACAAATGCCATCATTGCGATAAAGGAAAGGCCATCGTTGAAGATGCCTCTGCCGACAGTGGTCCC
AAAGATGGACCCCCACCCACGAGGAGCATCGTGGAAAAAGAAGACGTTCCAACCACGTCTTCAAAGCAAG
TGGATTGATGTGATATCTCCACTGACGTAAGGGATGACGCACAATCCCACTATCCTTCGCAAGACCCTTC
CTCTATATAAGGAAGTTCATTTCATTTGGAGAGAACACGGGGGACTCTAGAGTTATCAACAAGTTTGTAC
AAAAAAGCTGAACGAGAAACGTAAAATGATATAAATATCAATATATTAAATTAGATTTTGCATAAAAAAC
AGACTACATAATACTGTAAAACACAACATATCCAGTCACTATGGCGGCCCCTCGAGGGGCCGCATTAGGC
ACCCCAGGCTTTACACTTTATGCTTCCGGCTCGTATAATGTGTGGATTTTGAGTTAGGATCCGGCGAGAT
TTTCAGGAGCTAAGGAAGCTAAAATGGAGAAAAAAATCACTGGATATACCACCGTTGATATATCCCAATG
GCATCGTAAAGAACATTTTGAGGCATTTCAGTCAGTTGCTCAATGTACCTATAACCAGACCGTTCAGCTG
GATATTACGGCCTTTTTAAAGACCGTAAAGAAAAATAAGCACAAGTTTTATCCGGCCTTTATTCACATTC
TTGCCCGCCTGATGAATGCTCATCCGGAATTCCGTATGGCAATGAAAGACGGTGAGCTGGTGATATGGGA
TAGTGTTCACCCTTGTTACACCGTTTTCCATGAGCAAACTGAAACGTTTTCATCGCTCTGGAGTGAATAC
CACGACGATTTCCGGCAGTTTCTACACATATATTCGCAAGATGTGGCGTGTTACGGTGAAAACCTGGCCT
ATTTCCCTAAAGGGTTTATTGAGAATATGTTTTTCGTCTCAGCCAATCCCTGGGTGAGTTTCACCAGTTT
TGATTTAAACGTGGCCAATATGGACAACTTCTTCGCCCCCGTTTTCACCATGGGCAAATATTATACGCAA
GGCGACAAGGTGCTGATGCCGCTGGCGATTCAGGTTCATCATGCCGTCTGTGATGGCTTCCATGTCGGCA
GAATGCTTAATGAATTACAACAGTACTGCGATGAGTGGCAGGGCGGGGCGTAAAGATCTGGATCCGGCTT
ACTAAAAGCCAGATAACAGTATGCGTATTTGCGCGCTGATTTTTGCGGTATAAGAATATATACTGATATG
TATACCCGAAGTATGTCAAAAAGAGGTGTGCTATGAAGCAGCGTATTACAGTGACAGTTGACAGCGACAG
CTATCAGTTGCTCAAGGCATATATGATGTCAATATCTCCGGTCTGGTAAGCACAACCATGCAGAATGAAG
CCCGTCGTCTGCGTGCCGAACGCTGGAAAGCGGAAAATCAGGAAGGGATGGCTGAGGTCGCCCGGTTTAT
TGAAATGAACGGCTCTTTTGCTGACGAGAACAGGGACTGGTGAAATGCAGTTTAAGGTTTACACCTATAA
AAGAGAGAGCCGTTATCGTCTGTTTGTGGATGTACAGAGTGATATTATTGACACGCCCGGGCGACGGATG
GTGATCCCCCTGGCCAGTGCACGTCTGCTGTCAGATAAAGTCTCCCGTGAACTTTACCCGGTGGTGCATA
TCGGGGATGAAAGCTGGCGCATGATGACCACCGATATGGCCAGTGTGCCGGTCTCCGTTATCGGGGAAGA
AGTGGCTGATCTCAGCCACCGCGAAAATGACATCAAAAACGCCATTAACCTGATGTTCTGGGGAATATAA
ATGTCAGGCTCCCTTATACACAGCCAGTCTGCAGGTCGACCATAGTGACTGGATATGTTGTGTTTTACAG
TATTATGTAGTCTGTTTTTTATGCAAAATCTAATTTAATATATTGATATTTATATCATTTTACGTTTCTC
GTTCAGCTTTCTTGTACAAAGTGGTTGATAACAGCGGGTTAATTAACGGTGAACAAAAGCTAATCTCCGA
GGAAGACTTGAACGGTGAACAAAAATTAATCTCAGAAGAAGACTTGAACGGACTCGACGGTGAACAAAAG
TTGATTTCTGAAGAAGATTTGAACGGTGAACAAAAGCTAATCTCCGAGGAAGACTTGAACGGTGAACAAA
AATTAATCTCAGAAGAAGACTTGAACGGACTCGACGGTGAACAAAAGTTGATTTCTGAAGAAGATTTGAA
CGGTGAACAAAAGCTAATCTCCGAGGAAGACTTGAACGGTGAACAAAAATTAATCTCAGAAGAAGACTTG
AACGGACTCGACGGTGAACAAAAGTTGATTTCTGAAGAAGATTTGAACGGTGAACAAAAGCTAATCTCCG
AGGAAGACTTGAACGGTGCTTAGAGCTCGAATTTCCCCGATCGTTCAAACATTTGGCAATAAAGTTTCTT
AAGATTGAATCCTGTTGCCGGTCTTGCGATGATTATCATATAATTTCTGTTGAATTACGTTAAGCATGTA
ATAATTAACATGTAATGCATGACGTTATTTATGAGATGGGTTTTTATGATTAGAGTCCCGCAATTATACA
TTTAATACGCGATAGAAAACAAAATATAGCGCGCAAACTAGGATAAATTATCGCGCGCGGTGTCATCTAT
GTTACTAGATCGGGAATTGGTTCCGGAACCAATTCGTAATCATGGTCATAGCTGTTTCCTGTGTGAAATT
GTTATCCGCTCACAATTCCACACAACATACGAGCCGGAAGCATAAAGTGTAAAGCCTGGGGTGCCTAATG
AGTGAGCTAACTCACATTAGGCTGAATTAGGCGCGCCTATTTCTATTAATTCCCGATCTAGTAACATAGA
TGACACCGCGCGCGATAATTTATCCTAGTTTGCGCGCTATATTTTGTTTTCTATCGCGTATTAAATGTAT
AATTGCGGGACTCTAATCATAAAAACCCATCTCATAAATAACGTCATGCATTACATGTTAATTATTACAT
GCTTAACGTAATTCAACAGAAATTATATGATAATCATCGCAAGACCGGCAACAGGATTCAATCTTAAGAA
ACTTTATTGCCAAATGTTTGAACGATCGGGGAAATTCGGGGGATCGATCCCGCGAACTGTGGACGAGAAC
TGTGCCACCAAGCGTAAGGCCGTTCTCTCGCATTTGCCTTGCTAGGCTCGCGCGAGTTGCTGGCTGAGGC
GTTCTCGAAATCAGCTCTTGTTCGGTCGGCATCTACTCTATTCCTTTGCCCTCGGACGAGTGCTGGGGCG
TCGGTTTCCACTATCGGCGAGTACTTCTACACAGCCATCGGTCCAGACGGCCGCGCTTCTGCGGGCGATT
TGTGTACGCCCGACAGTCCCGGCTCCGGATCGGACGATTGCGTCGCATCGACCCTGCGCCCAAGCTGCAT
CATCGAAATTGCCGTCAACCAAGCTCTGATAGAGTTGGTCAAGACCAATGCGGAGCATATACGCCCGGAG
CCGCGGCGATCCTGCAAGCTCCGGATGCCTCCGCTCGAAGTAGCGCGTCTGCTGCTCCATACAAGCCAAC
CACGGCCTCCAGAAGAAGATGTTGGCGACCTCGTATTGGGAATCCCCGAACATCGCCTCGCTCCAGTCAA
TGACCGCTGTTATGCGGCCATTGTCCGTCAGGACATTGTTGGAGCCGAAATCCGCGTGCACGAGGTGCCG
GACTTCGGGGCAGTCCTCGGCCCAAAGCATCAGCTCATCGAGAGCCTGCGCGACGGACGCACTGACGGTG
TCGTCCATCACAGTTTGCCAGTGATACACATGGGGATCAGCAATCGCGCATATGAAATCACGCCATGTAG
TGTATTGACCGATTCCTTGCGGTCCGAATGGGCCGAACCCGCTCGTCTGGCTAAGATCGGCCGCAGCGAT
CGCATCCATGGCCTCCGCGACCGGCTGCAGAACAGCGGGCAGTTCGGTTTCAGGCAGGTCTTGCAACGTG
ACACCCTGTGCACGGCGGGAGATGCAATAGGTCAGGCTCTCGCTGAATGCCCCAATGTCAAGCACTTCCG
GAATCGGGAGCGCGGCCGATGCAAAGTGCCGATAAACATAACGATCTTTGTAGAAACCATCGGCGCAGCT
ATTTACCCGCAGGACATATCCACGCCCTCCTACATCGAAGCTGAAAGCACGAGATTCTTCGCCCTCCGAG
AGCTGCATCAGGTCGGAGACGCTGTCGAACTTTTCGATCAGAAACTTCTCGACAGACGTCGCGGTGAGTT
CAGGCTTTTTCATATCTTATTGCCCCCCGGGATCAGATCTGGATTGAGAGTGAATATGAGACTCTAATTG
GATACCGAGGGGAATTTATGGAACGTCAGTGGAGCATTTTTGACAAGAAATATTTGCTAGCTGATAGTGA
CCTTAGGCGACTTTTGAACGCGCAATAATGGTTTCTGACGTATGTGCTTAGCTCATTAAACTCCAGAAAC
CCGCGGCTGAGTGGCTCCTTCAACGTTGCGGTTCTGTCAGTTCCAAACGTAAAACGGCTTGTCCCGCGTC
ATCGGCGGGGGTCATAACGTGACTCCCTTAATTCTCCGCTCATGATCTTGATCCCCTGCGCCATCAGATC
CTTGGCGGCAAGAAAGCCATCCAGTTTACTTTGCAGGGCTTCCCAACCTTACCAGAGGGCGCCCCAGCTG
GCAATTCCGGTTCGCTTGCTGTCCATAAAACCGCCCAGTCTAGCTATCGCCATGTAAGCCCACTGCAAGC
TACCTGCTTTCTCTTTGCGCTTGCGTTTTCCCTTGTCCAGATAGCCCAGTAGCTGACATTCATCCGGGGT
CAGCACCGTTTCTGCGGACTGGCTTTCTACGTGTTCCGCTTCCTTTAGCAGCCCTTGCGCCCTGAGTGCT
TGCGGCAGCGTGAAGCTGATCCGTCGAGATTAATAGAAATAAATTCAGCCTAATTCGGCGTTAATTCAGT
ACATTAAAAACGTCCGCAATGTGTTATTAAGTTGTCTAAGCGTCAATTTGTTTACACCACAATATATCCT
GCCACCAGCCAGCCAACAGCTCCCCGACCGGCAGCTCGGCACAAAATCACCACTCGATACAGGCAGCCCA
TCAGTCCGGGACGGCGTCAGCGGGAGAGCCGTTGTAAGGCGGCAGACTTTGCTCATGTTACCGATGCTAT
TCGGAAGAACGGCAACTAAGCTGCCGGGTTTGAAACACGGATGATCTCGCGGAGGGTAGCATGTTGATTG
TAACGATGACAGAGCGTTGCTGCCTGTGATCAATTCGGGCACGAACCCAGTGGACATAAGCCTGTTCGGT
TCGTAAGCTGTAATGCAAGTAGCGTATGCGCTCACGCAACTGGTCCAGAACCTTGACCGAACGCAGCGGT
GGTAACGGCGCAGTGGCGGTTTTCATGGCTTGTTATGACTGTTTTTTTGGGGTACAGTCTATGCCTCGGG
CATCCAAGCAGCAAGCGCGTTACGCCGTGGGTCGATGTTTGATGTTATGGAGCAGCAACGATGTTACGCA
GCAGGGCAGTCGCCCTAAAACAAAGTTAAACATCATGGGGGAAGCGGTGATCGCCGAAGTATCGACTCAA
CTATCAGAGGTAGTTGGCGTCATCGAGCGCCATCTCGAACCGACGTTGCTGGCCGTACATTTGTACGGCT
CCGCAGTGGATGGCGGCCTGAAGCCACACAGTGATATTGATTTGCTGGTTACGGTGACCGTAAGGCTTGA
TGAAACAACGCGGCGAGCTTTGATCAACGACCTTTTGGAAACTTCGGCTTCCCCTGGAGAGAGCGAGATT
CTCCGCGCTGTAGAAGTCACCATTGTTGTGCACGACGACATCATTCCGTGGCGTTATCCAGCTAAGCGCG
AACTGCAATTTGGAGAATGGCAGCGCAATGACATTCTTGCAGGTATCTTCGAGCCAGCCACGATCGACAT
TGATCTGGCTATCTTGCTGACAAAAGCAAGAGAACATAGCGTTGCCTTGGTAGGTCCAGCGGCGGAGGAA
CTCTTTGATCCGGTTCCTGAACAGGATCTATTTGAGGCGCTAAATGAAACCTTAACGCTATGGAACTCGC
CGCCCGACTGGGCTGGCGATGAGCGAAATGTAGTGCTTACGTTGTCCCGCATTTGGTACAGCGCAGTAAC
CGGCAAAATCGCGCCGAAGGATGTCGCTGCCGACTGGGCAATGGAGCGCCTGCCGGCCCAGTATCAGCCC
GTCATACTTGAAGCTAGACAGGCTTATCTTGGACAAGAAGAAGATCGCTTGGCCTCGCGCGCAGATCAGT
TGGAAGAATTTGTCCACTACGTGAAAGGCGAGATCACCAAGGTAGTCGGCAAATAATGTCTAGCTAGAAA
TTCGTTCAAGCCGACGCCGCTTCGCGGCGCGGCTTAACTCAAGCGTTAGATGCACTAAGCACATAATTGC
TCACAGCCAAACTATCAGGTCAAGTCTGCTTTTATTATTTTTAAGCGTGCATAATAAGCCCTACACAAAT
TGGGAGATATATCATGCATGACCAAAATCCCTTAACGTGAGTTTTCGTTCCACTGAGCGTCAGACCCCGT
AGAAAAGATCAAAGGATCTTCTTGAGATCCTTTTTTTCTGCGCGTAATCTGCTGCTTGCAAACAAAAAAA
CCACCGCTACCAGCGGTGGTTTGTTTGCCGGATCAAGAGCTACCAACTCTTTTTCCGAAGGTAACTGGCT
TCAGCAGAGCGCAGATACCAAATACTGTCCTTCTAGTGTAGCCGTAGTTAGGCCACCACTTCAAGAACTC
TGTAGCACCGCCTACATACCTCGCTCTGCTAATCCTGTTACCAGTGGCTGCTGCCAGTGGCGATAAGTCG
TGTCTTACCGGGTTGGACTCAAGACGATAGTTACCGGATAAGGCGCAGCGGTCGGGCTGAACGGGGGGTT
CGTGCACACAGCCCAGCTTGGAGCGAACGACCTACACCGAACTGAGATACCTACAGCGTGAGCTATGAGA
AAGCGCCACGCTTCCCGAAGGGAGAAAGGCGGACAGGTATCCGGTAAGCGGCAGGGTCGGAACAGGAGAG
CGCACGAGGGAGCTTCCAGGGGGAAACGCCTGGTATCTTTATAGTCCTGTCGGGTTTCGCCACCTCTGAC
TTGAGCGTCGATTTTTGTGATGCTCGTCAGGGGGGCGGAGCCTATGGAAAAACGCCAGCAACGCGGCCTT
TTTACGGTTCCTGGCCTTTTGCTGGCCTTTTGCTCACATGTTCTTTCCTGCGTTATCCCCTGATTCTGTG
GATAACCGTATTACCGCCTTTGAGTGAGCTGATACCGCTCGCCGCAGCCGAACGACCGAGCGCAGCGAGT
CAGTGAGCGAGGAAGCGGAAGAGCGCCTGATGCGGTATTTTCTCCTTACGCATCTGTGCGGTATTTCACA
CCGCATATGGTGCACTCTCAGTACAATCTGCTCTGATGCCGCATAGTTAAGCCAGTATACACTCCGCTAT
CGCTACGTGACTGGGTCATGGCTGCGCCCCGACACCCGCCAACACCCGCTGACGCGCCCTGACGGGCTTG
TCTGCTCCCGGCATCCGCTTACAGACAAGCTGTGACCGTCTCCGGGAGCTGCATGTGTCAGAGGTTTTCA
CCGTCATCACCGAAACGCGCGAGGCAGGGTGCCTTGATGTGGGCGCCGGCGGTCGAGTGGCGACGGCGCG
GCTTGTCCGCGCCCTGGTAGATTGCCTGGCCGTAGGCCAGCCATTTTTGAGCGGCCAGCGGCCGCGATAG
GCCGACGCGAAGCGGCGGGGCGTAGGGAGCGCAGCGACCGAAGGGTAGGCGCTTTTTGCAGCTCTTCGGC
TGTGCGCTGGCCAGACAGTTATGCACAGGCCAGGCGGGTTTTAAGAGTTTTAATAAGTTTTAAAGAGTTT
TAGGCGGAAAAATCGCCTTTTTTCTCTTTTATATCAGTCACTTACATGTGTGACCGGTTCCCAATGTACG
GCTTTGGGTTCCCAATGTACGGGTTCCGGTTCCCAATGTACGGCTTTGGGTTCCCAATGTACGTGCTATC
CACAGGAAAGAGACCTTTTCGACCTTTTTCCCCTGCTAGGGCAATTTGCCCTAGCATCTGCTCCGTACAT
TAGGAACCGGCGGATGCTTCGCCCTCGATCAGGTTGCGGTAGCGCATGACTAGGATCGGGCCAGCCTGCC
CCGCCTCCTCCTTCAAATCGTACTCCGGCAGGTCATTTGACCCGATCAGCTTGCGCACGGTGAAACAGAA
CTTCTTGAACTCTCCGGCGCTGCCACTGCGTTCGTAGATCGTCTTGAACAACCATCTGGCTTCTGCCTTG
CCTGCGGCGCGGCGTGCCAGGCGGTAGAGAAAACGGCCGATGCCGGGATCGATCAAAAAGTAATCGGGGT
GAACCGTCAGCACGTCCGGGTTCTTGCCTTCTGTGATCTCGCGGTACATCCAATCAGCTAGCTCGATCTC
GATGTACTCCGGCCGCCCGGTTTCGCTCTTTACGATCTTGTAGCGGCTAATCAAGGCTTCACCCTCGGAT
ACCGTCACCAGGCGGCCGTTCTTGGCCTTCTTCGTACGCTGCATGGCAACGTGCGTGGTGTTTAACCGAA
TGCAGGTTTCTACCAGGTCGTCTTTCTGCTTTCCGCCATCGGCTCGCCGGCAGAACTTGAGTACGTCCGC
AACGTGTGGACGGAACACGCGGCCGGGCTTGTCTCCCTTCCCTTCCCGGTATCGGTTCATGGATTCGGTT
AGATGGGAAACCGCCATCAGTACCAGGTCGTAATCCCACACACTGGCCATGCCGGCCGGCCCTGCGGAAA
CCTCTACGTGCCCGTCTGGAAGCTCGTAGCGGATCACCTCGCCAGCTCGTCGGTCACGCTTCGACAGACG
GAAAACGGCCACGTCCATGATGCTGCGACTATCGCGGGTGCCCACGTCATAGAGCATCGGAACGAAAAAA
TCTGGTTGCTCGTCGCCCTTGGGCGGCTTCCTAATCGACGGCGCACCGGCTGCCGGCGGTTGCCGGGATT
CTTTGCGGATTCGATCAGCGGCCGCTTGCCACGATTCACCGGGGCGTGCTTCTGCCTCGATGCGTTGCCG
CTGGGCGGCCTGCGCGGCCTTCAACTTCTCCACCAGGTCATCACCCAGCGCCGCGCCGATTTGTACCGGG
CCGGATGGTTTGCGACCGCTCACGCCGATTCCTCGGGCTTGGGGGTTCCAGTGCCATTGCAGGGCCGGCA
GACAACCCAGCCGCTTACGCCTGGCCAACCGCCCGTTCCTCCACACATGGGGCATTCCACGGCGTCGGTG
CCTGGTTGTTCTTGATTTTCCATGCCGCCTCCTTTAGCCGCTAAAATTCATCTACTCATTTATTCATTTG
CTCATTTACTCTGGTAGCTGCGCGATGTATTCAGATAGCAGCTCGGTAATGGTCTTGCCTTGGCGTACCG
CGTACATCTTCAGCTTGGTGTGATCCTCCGCCGGCAACTGAAAGTTGACCCGCTTCATGGCTGGCGTGTC
TGCCAGGCTGGCCAACGTTGCAGCCTTGCTGCTGCGTGCGCTCGGACGGCCGGCACTTAGCGTGTTTGTG
CTTTTGCTCATTTTCTCTTTACCTCATTAACTCAAATGAGTTTTGATTTAATTTCAGCGGCCAGCGCCTG
GACCTCGCGGGCAGCGTCGCCCTCGGGTTCTGATTCAAGAACGGTTGTGCCGGCGGCGGCAGTGCCTGGG
TAGCTCACGCGCTGCGTGATACGGGACTCAAGAATGGGCAGCTCGTACCCGGCCAGCGCCTCGGCAACCT
CACCGCCGATGCGCGTGCCTTTGATCGCCCGCGACACGACAAAGGCCGCTTGTAGCCTTCCATCCGTGAC
CTCAATGCGCTGCTTAACCAGCTCCACCAGGTCGGCGGTGGCCCATATGTCGTAAGGGCTTGGCTGCACC
GGAATCAGCACGAAGTCGGCTGCCTTGATCGCGGACACAGCCAAGTCCGCCGCCTGGGGCGCTCCGTCGA
TCACTACGAAGTCGCGCCGGCCGATGGCCTTCACGTCGCGGTCAATCGTCGGGCGGTCGATGCCGACAAC
GGTTAGCGGTTGATCTTCCCGCACGGCCGCCCAATCGCGGGCACTGCCCTGGGGATCGGAATCGACTAAC
AGAACATCGGCCCCGGCGAGTTGCAGGGCGCGGGCTAGATGGGTTGCGATGGTCGTCTTGCCTGACCCGC
CTTTCTGGTTAAGTACAGCGATAACCTTCATGCGTTCCCCTTGCGTATTTGTTTATTTACTCATCGCATC
ATATACGCAGCGACCGCATGACGCAAGCTGTTTTACTCAAATACACATCACCTTTTTAGACGGCGGCGCT
CGGTTTCTTCAGCGGCCAAGCTGGCCGGCCAGGCCGCCAGCTTGGCATCAGACAAACCGGCCAGGATTTC
ATGCAGCCGCACGGTTGAGACGTGCGCGGGCGGCTCGAACACGTACCCGGCCGCGATCATCTCCGCCTCG
ATCTCTTCGGTAATGAAAAACGGTTCGTCCTGGCCGTCCTGGTGCGGTTTCATGCTTGTTCCTCTTGGCG
TTCATTCTCGGCGGCCGCCAGGGCGTCGGCCTCGGTCAATGCGTCCTCACGGAAGGCACCGCGCCGCCTG
GCCTCGGTGGGCGTCACTTCCTCGCTGCGCTCAAGTGCGCGGTACAGGGTCGAGCGATGCACGCCAAGCA
GTGCAGCCGCCTCTTTCACGGTGCGGCCTTCCTGGTCGATCAGCTCGCGGGCGTGCGCGATCTGTGCCGG
GGTGAGGGTAGGGCGGGGGCCAAACTTCACGCCTCGGGCCTTGGCGGCCTCGCGCCCGCTCCGGGTGCGG
TCGATGATTAGGGAACGCTCGAACTCGGCAATGCCGGCGAACACGGTCAACACCATGCGGCCGGCCGGCG
TGGTGGTGTCGGCCCACGGCTCTGCCAGGCTACGCAGGCCCGCGCCGGCCTCCTGGATGCGCTCGGCAAT
GTCCAGTAGGTCGCGGGTGCTGCGGGCCAGGCGGTCTAGCCTGGTCACTGTCACAACGTCGCCAGGGCGT
AGGTGGTCAAGCATCCTGGCCAGCTCCGGGCGGTCGCGCCTGGTGCCGGTGATCTTCTCGGAAAACAGCT
TGGTGCAGCCGGCCGCGTGCAGTTCGGCCCGTTGGTTGGTCAAGTCCTGGTCGTCGGTGCTGACGCGGGC
ATAGCCCAGCAGGCCAGCGGCGGCGCTCTTGTTCATGGCGTAATGTCTCCGGTTCTAGTCGCAAGTATTC
TACTTTATGCGACTAAAACACGCGACAAGAAAACGCCAGGAAAAGGGCAGGGCGGCAGCCTGTCGCGTAA
CTTAGGACTTGTGCGACATGTCGTTTTCAGAAGACGGCTGCACTGAACGTCAGAAGCCGACTGCACTATA
GCAGCGGAGGGGTTGGATCAAAGTACTTTGATCCCGAGGGGAACCCTGTGGTTGGCATGCACATACAAAT
GGACGAACGGATAAACCT
Features (pLannotate 1.2.2; 31 found; start..end, strand, type, name):
     54..78      -  misc_feature   RB T-DNA repeat: right border repeat from nopaline C58 T-DNA
    144..298     -  CDS            lacZα (fragment): LacZα fragment of β-galactosidase; lacZ fragment
    301..321     -  misc_feature   MCS (fragment): pUC18/19 multiple cloning site
    812..1153    +  promoter       CaMV 35S promoter: strong constitutive promoter from cauliflower mosaic virus
   1179..1303    +  protein_bind   attR1: mutant version of attR; recombination site for the Gateway® LR reaction LR Clonase™
   1340..1370    +  promoter       lac UV5 promoter: E. coli lac promoter with an "up" mutation
   1395..1423    +  promoter       cat promoter (fragment): promoter of the E. coli cat gene encoding chloramphenicol acetyltransferase
   1424..2083    +  CDS            CmR: chloramphenicol acetyltransferase; cat; confers resistance to chloramphenicol
   2262..2420    +  CDS            ccdA (fragment): CCDA_ECO57 - Also known as H, letA. Experimental evidence at protein level: Swiss-Prot protein existence level 1. Antitoxin component of a type II toxin-antitoxin (TA) system which inhibits the post-segregational killing (PSK) of plasmid-free cells, also referred to as a plasmid addiction system. Binds to and blocks the activity of CcdB; will also remove bound CcdB protein from the CcdB-GyrA complex by forming a CcdA-CcdB complex, a process termed rejuvenation. Functions as a transcriptional corepressor for the ccdAB operon, repression also requires CcdB (By similarity). From Escherichia coli
   2425..2727    +  CDS            ccdB: CCDB_ECOLI - Also known as G, letB, letD. Experimental evidence at protein level: Swiss-Prot protein existence level 1. Toxic component of a type II toxin-antitoxin (TA) system, functioning in plasmid maintainence. Responsible for the post- segregational killing (PSK) of plasmid-free cells, also referred to as a plasmid addiction system. Half-life of over 2 hours. Cell killing by CcdB is accompanied by filamentation, defects in chromosome and plasmid segregation, defects in cell division, formation of anucleate cells, decreased DNA synthesis and plasmid loss. Interferes with the activity of DN
   2771..2895    -  protein_bind   attR2: mutant version of attR; recombination site for the Gateway® LR reaction LR Clonase™
   2921..3308    +  CDS            13xMyc (fragment): 13 tandem Myc epitope tags
   3329..3581    +  terminator     NOS terminator: nopaline synthase terminator and poly(A) signal
   3637..3659    -  protein_bind   lac operator (fragment): The lac repressor binds to the lac operator to inhibit transcription in E. coli. This inhibition can be relieved by adding lactose or isopropyl-β-D-thiogalactopyranoside (IPTG). lac repressor encoded by lacI
   3663..3693    -  promoter       lac promoter: promoter for the E. coli lac operon
   3708..3729    -  protein_bind   CAP binding site: CAP binding activates transcription in the presence of cAMP. E. coli catabolite activator protein
   3765..4017    -  terminator     NOS terminator: nopaline synthase terminator and poly(A) signal
   4168..5193    -  CDS            HygR: aminoglycoside phosphotransferase from E. coli; aph(4)-Ia; confers resistance to hygromycin
   5245..5424    -  promoter       NOS promoter: nopaline synthase promoter
   5504..5833    -  CDS            tnpA (fragment): TN5P_ECOLX - Also known as tnp. Experimental evidence at protein level: Swiss-Prot protein existence level 1. Mediates transposition of transposon Tn5 by a 'cut and paste' mechanism. First, the monomeric transposase binds the 19 bp inverted DNA repeats flanking the transposon. Then, dimerization of the DNA- bound transposase creates a synaptic DNA complex. After nicking of the first DNA strand, excision of the transposon proceeds through a series of intermediates. The transposase then mediates the insertion of the transposon at a new site by strand transfer. The activity of the wild- type tran
   5930..5954    -  misc_feature   LB T-DNA repeat: left border repeat from nopaline C58 T-DNA
   6213..6236    +  promoter       Pc promoter (fragment): intI1 (promoter lies within the coding sequence); class 1 integron promoter
   6412..6468    +  CDS            GmR (fragment): gentamycin acetyltransferase; aacC1; confers resistance to gentamycin
   6479..7266    +  CDS            SmR (fragment): aminoglycoside adenylyltransferase (Murphy, 1985); aadA; confers resistance to spectinomycin and streptomycin
   7512..8100    +  rep_origin     ori: high-copy-number ColE1/pMB1/pBR322/pUC origin of replication
   8286..8426    -  misc_feature   bom: basis of mobility region from pBR322
   8528..8567    -  CDS            rop (fragment): Rop protein, which maintains plasmids at low copy number; rop
   8770..8964    -  rep_origin     pVS1 oriV: origin of replication for the Pseudomonas plasmid pVS1 (Heeb et al., 2000)
   9030..10103   -  CDS            pVS1 RepA: replication protein from the Pseudomonas plasmid pVS1 (Heeb et al., 2000)
  10532..11161   -  CDS            pVS1 StaA: stability protein from the Pseudomonas plasmid pVS1 (Heeb et al., 2000)
  11721..12122   -  CDS            Y4CG_SINFN (fragment): Protein inferred from homology: Swiss-Prot protein existence level 3. From Sinorhizobium fredii (strain NBRC 101917 / NGR234).
