[The description below was written by a language model from this plasmid's Addgene catalogue record and pLannotate feature annotations shown in this document.]
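Description:
pGWB520 is an empty Gateway-compatible binary vector for Agrobacterium-mediated plant transformation, built on the pPZP221 backbone, from which the gentamycin marker was removed and replaced with a hygromycin resistance cassette. The annotated sequence is about 12.4 kb. It carries two replication systems. A ColE1/pBR322-type origin with the bom mobilisation region gives high-copy maintenance in E. coli. The pVS1 oriV, with its RepA replication and StaA stability genes, maintains the plasmid in Agrobacterium. Bacterial selection relies on the backbone aadA gene (spectinomycin/streptomycin) and on a chloramphenicol resistance gene located inside the Gateway cassette. Because that cassette also encodes the CcdB gyrase toxin, the unrecombined vector has to be propagated in a ccdB-tolerant strain.

Between the nopaline-type right and left T-DNA border repeats lie two plant expression units. In the first, the constitutive CaMV 35S promoter drives an attR1–CmR–ccdB–attR2 destination cassette, followed by a tandem Myc epitope array and a NOS terminator. The catalogue describes the tag as 10xMyc, while the automated annotation matched it as a fragment of a 13xMyc reference, which fits a shorter repeat array. An LR reaction with an entry clone replaces the CmR–ccdB segment with the gene of interest. If the open reading frame lacks a stop codon and is in frame, the result is a C-terminal Myc fusion, and ccdB counter-selects against non-recombined plasmid. The second unit, NOS promoter–HPT–NOS terminator, confers hygromycin resistance for selecting transformed plant tissue. Fragments of lacZα, the lac promoter and a Tn5 transposase are remnants of earlier cloning steps. The vector is used to overexpress epitope-tagged proteins in transgenic plants, which allows their detection or immunoprecipitation with anti-Myc antibodies.
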