Addgene plasmid #74862: pGWB520
Purpose: (Empty Backbone) Gateway cloning compatible binary vector for C-terminal fusion with 10xMyc (CaMV35S promoter).
Depositing lab: Tsuyoshi Nakagawa. Depositing organization: Shimane University. Publication: Improved Gateway binary vectors: high-performance vectors for creation of fusion constructs in transgenic analysis of plants. Nakagawa T, Suzuki T, Murata S, Nakamura S, Hino T, Maeo K, Tabata R, Kawai T, Tanaka K, Niwa Y, Watanabe Y, Nakamura K, Kimura T, Ishiguro S. Biosci Biotechnol Biochem. 2007 Aug;71(8):2095-100. Epub 2007 Aug 7. 10.1271/bbb.70216 PubMed 17690442.
Backbone
  Vector backbone: pPZP221
  Backbone manufacturer: Hajdukiewicz P., Svab Z. and Maliga P.
  Backbone size (bp): 8500
  Modifications to backbone: gentamycin-resistant marker was removed and hygromycin-resistant marker (NOS promoter:HPT:NOS terminator) was inserted
  Vector type: Plant Expression
  Promoter: CaMV35S
  Selectable markers: Hygromycin
Growth in bacteria
  Bacterial resistance: Chloramphenicol and Spectinomycin, 25 & 50 μg/mL
  Growth temperature: 37°C
  Growth strain: ccdB Survival
  Copy number: High Copy
Gene/Insert
  Cloning method: Gateway Cloning
Terms and licenses: Academic/Nonprofit Terms; Industry Terms: Not Available to Industry
How to cite: pGWB520 was a gift from Tsuyoshi Nakagawa (Addgene plasmid # 74862 ; http://n2t.net/addgene:74862 ; RRID:Addgene_74862)
