>Addgene plasmid #74862 | pGWB520 | addgene partial sequence | sequence record 160961 | ccdB-Fwd 5'-GCATGATGACCACCGATATG-3'
TGGCTGATCTCAGCCACCGCGAAAATGACATCAAAAACGCCATTAACCTGATGTTCTGGGGAATATAAAT
GTCAGGCTCCCTTATACACAGCCAGTCTGCAGGTCGACCATAGTGACTGGATATGTTGTGTTTTACAGTA
TTATGTAGTCTGTTTTTTATGCAAAATCTAATTTAATATATTGATATTTATATCATTTTACGTTTCTCGT
TCAGCTTTCTTGTACAAAGTGGTTGATAACAGCGGGTTAATTAACGGTGAACAAAAGCTAATCTCCGAGG
AAGACTTGAACGGTGAACAAAAATTAATCTCAGAAGAAGACTTGAACGGACTCGACGGTGAACAAAAGTT
GATTTCTGAAGAAGATTTGAACGGTGAACAAAAGCTAATCTCCGAGGAAGACTTGAACGGTGAACAAAAA
TTAATCTCAGAAGAAGACTTGAACGGACTCGACGGTGAACAAAAGTTGATTTCTGAAGAAGATTTGAACG
GTGAACAAAAGCTAATCTCCGAGGAAGACTTGAACGGTGAACAAAAATTAATCTCAGAAGAAGACTTGAA
CGGACTCGACGGTGAACAAAAGTTGATTTCTGAAGAAGATTTGAACGGTGAACAAAAGCTAATCTCCGAG
GAAGACTTGAACGGTGCTTAGAGCTCGAATTTCCCCGATCGTTCAAAC
